>Addgene plasmid #161212 | pDONR221-SLC22A10_STOP | addgene full sequence | sequence record 435720 | Addgene NGS Result
CTTTCCTGCGTTATCCCCTGATTCTGTGGATAACCGTATTACCGCCTTTGAGTGAGCTGATACCGCTCGC
CGCAGCCGAACGACCGAGCGCAGCGAGTCAGTGAGCGAGGAAGCGGAAGAGCGCCCAATACGCAAACCGC
CTCTCCCCGCGCGTTGGCCGATTCATTAATGCAGCTGGCACGACAGGTTTCCCGACTGGAAAGCGGGCAG
TGAGCGCAACGCAATTAATACGCGTACCGCTAGCCAGGAAGAGTTTGTAGAAACGCAAAAAGGCCATCCG
TCAGGATGGCCTTCTGCTTAGTTTGATGCCTGGCAGTTTATGGCGGGCGTCCTGCCCGCCACCCTCCGGG
CCGTTGCTTCACAACGTTCAAATCCGCTCCCGGCGGATTTGTCCTACTCAGGAGAGCGTTCACCGACAAA
CAACAGATAAAACGAAAGGCCCAGTCTTCCGACTGAGCCTTTCGTTTTATTTGATGCCTGGCAGTTCCCT
ACTCTCGCGTTAACGCTAGCATGGATGTTTTCCCAGTCACGACGTTGTAAAACGACGGCCAGTCTTAAGC
TCGGGCCCCAAATAATGATTTTATTTTGACTGATAGTGACCTGTTCGTTGCAACACATTGATGAGCAATG
CTTTTTTATAATGCCAACTTTGTACAAAAAAGCAGGCTCCACCATGGCCTTCGAGGAGCTGCTGTCTCAA
GTGGGAGGACTGGGCAGGTTCCAGATGCTGCACCTGGTGTTTATCCTGCCTAGCCTGATGCTGCTGATCC
CACACATCCTGCTGGAGAATTTTGCAGCAGCAATCCCAGGACACAGGTGCTGGGTGCACATGCTGGACAA
CAATACCGGCTCTGGCAACGAGACAGGAATCCTGAGCGAGGACGCACTGCTGAGGATCTCTATCCCCCTG
GATAGCAATCTGAGACCTGAGAAGTGTCGGAGATTCGTGCACCCTCAGTGGCAGCTGCTGCACCTGAACG
GCACCATCCACAGCACATCCGAGGCCGATACAGAGCCCTGCGTGGACGGCTGGGTGTACGATCAGAGCTA
TTTCCCTTCCACCATCGTGACAAAGTGGGACCTGGTGTGCGATTACCAGTCTCTGAAGAGCGTGGTGCAG
TTTCTGCTGCTGACCGGAATGCTGGTGGGAGGAATCATCGGAGGACACGTGAGCGACAGGTTCGGCAGGC
GCTTTATCCTGCGCTGGTGCCTGCTGCAGCTGGCCATCACCGATACATGTGCCGCCTTCGCCCCAACATT
TCCCGTGTACTGCGTGCTGCGGTTCCTGGCCGGCTTTAGCTCCATGATCATCATCTCCAACAATTCTCTG
CCAATCACCGAGTGGATCAGACCCAACAGCAAGGCCCTGGTGGTCATCCTGTCTAGCGGCGCCCTGTCCA
TCGGCCAGATCATCCTGGGAGGACTGGCATACGTGTTCCGGGACTGGCAGACACTGCACGTGGTGGCCTC
CGTGCCCTTCTTCGTGTTCTTCCTGCTGTCCCGGTGGCTGGTGGAGTCTGCCAGATGGCTGATCATCACC
AATAAGCTGGATGAGGGCCTGAAGGCCCTGAGGAAGGTGGCAAGGACCAACGGCATCAAGAATGCCGAGG
AGACACTGAACATCGAGGTGGTGCGCTCCACCATGCAGGAGGAGCTGGACGCAGCACAGACCAAGACCAC
AGTGTGCGATCTGTTCAGGAACCCATCTATGAGGAAGCGCATCTGTATCCTGGTGTTCCTGCGCTTTGCC
AATACCATCCCCTTCTACGGCACAATGGTGAACCTGCAGCACGTGGGCAGCAATATCTTTCTGCTGCAGG
TGCTGTATGGAGCAGTGGCCCTGATCGTGCGGTGTCTGGCCCTGCTGACCCTGAATCACATGGGCCGGAG
AATCTCCCAGATCCTGTTCATGTTTCTGGTGGGCCTGTCTATCCTGGCCAACACCTTTGTGCCAAAGGAG
ATGCAGACACTGAGAGTGGCCCTGGCATGCCTGGGAATCGGATGTTCCGCCGCCACCTTCTCCTCTGTGG
CAGTGCACTTTATCGAGCTGATCCCTACAGTGCTGAGGGCAAGAGCAAGCGGAATCGACCTGACCGCATC
CAGAATCGGAGCCGCCCTGGCACCACTGCTGATGACCCTGACAGTGTTCTTTACCACACTGCCTTGGATC
ATCTATGGCATCTTCCCAATCATCGGCGGCCTGATCGTGTTTCTGCTGCCCGAGACCAAGAATCTGCCCC
TGCCTGACACAATCAAGGATGTGGAGAACCAGAAGAAGAATCTGAAGGAGAAGGCCTAAGACCCAGCTTT
CTTGTACAAAGTTGGCATTATAAGAAAGCATTGCTTATCAATTTGTTGCAACGAACAGGTCACTATCAGT
CAAAATAAAATCATTATTTGCCATCCAGCTGATATCCCCTATAGTGAGTCGTATTACATGGTCATAGCTG
TTTCCTGGCAGCTCTGGCCCGTGTCTCAAAATCTCTGATGTTACATTGCACAAGATAAAAATATATCATC
ATGAACAATAAAACTGTCTGCTTACATAAACAGTAATACAAGGGGTGTTATGAGCCATATTCAACGGGAA
ACGTCGAGGCCGCGATTAAATTCCAACATGGATGCTGATTTATATGGGTATAAATGGGCTCGCGATAATG
TCGGGCAATCAGGTGCGACAATCTATCGCTTGTATGGGAAGCCCGATGCGCCAGAGTTGTTTCTGAAACA
TGGCAAAGGTAGCGTTGCCAATGATGTTACAGATGAGATGGTCAGACTAAACTGGCTGACGGAATTTATG
CCTCTTCCGACCATCAAGCATTTTATCCGTACTCCTGATGATGCATGGTTACTCACCACTGCGATCCCCG
GAAAAACAGCATTCCAGGTATTAGAAGAATATCCTGATTCAGGTGAAAATATTGTTGATGCGCTGGCAGT
GTTCCTGCGCCGGTTGCATTCGATTCCTGTTTGTAATTGTCCTTTTAACAGCGATCGCGTATTTCGTCTC
GCTCAGGCGCAATCACGAATGAATAACGGTTTGGTTGATGCGAGTGATTTTGATGACGAGCGTAATGGCT
GGCCTGTTGAACAAGTCTGGAAAGAAATGCATAAACTTTTGCCATTCTCACCGGATTCAGTCGTCACTCA
TGGTGATTTCTCACTTGATAACCTTATTTTTGACGAGGGGAAATTAATAGGTTGTATTGATGTTGGACGA
GTCGGAATCGCAGACCGATACCAGGATCTTGCCATCCTATGGAACTGCCTCGGTGAGTTTTCTCCTTCAT
TACAGAAACGGCTTTTTCAAAAATATGGTATTGATAATCCTGATATGAATAAATTGCAGTTTCATTTGAT
GCTCGATGAGTTTTTCTAATCAGAATTGGTTAATTGGTTGTAACACTGGCAGAGCATTACGCTGACTTGA
CGGGACGGCGCAAGCTCATGACCAAAATCCCTTAACGTGAGTTACGCGTCGTTCCACTGAGCGTCAGACC
CCGTAGAAAAGATCAAAGGATCTTCTTGAGATCCTTTTTTTCTGCGCGTAATCTGCTGCTTGCAAACAAA
AAAACCACCGCTACCAGCGGTGGTTTGTTTGCCGGATCAAGAGCTACCAACTCTTTTTCCGAAGGTAACT
GGCTTCAGCAGAGCGCAGATACCAAATACTGTTCTTCTAGTGTAGCCGTAGTTAGGCCACCACTTCAAGA
ACTCTGTAGCACCGCCTACATACCTCGCTCTGCTAATCCTGTTACCAGTGGCTGCTGCCAGTGGCGATAA
GTCGTGTCTTACCGGGTTGGACTCAAGACGATAGTTACCGGATAAGGCGCAGCGGTCGGGCTGAACGGGG
GGTTCGTGCACACAGCCCAGCTTGGAGCGAACGACCTACACCGAACTGAGATACCTACAGCGTGAGCTAT
GAGAAAGCGCCACGCTTCCCGAAGGGAGAAAGGCGGACAGGTATCCGGTAAGCGGCAGGGTCGGAACAGG
AGAGCGCACGAGGGAGCTTCCAGGGGGAAACGCCTGGTATCTTTATAGTCCTGTCGGGTTTCGCCACCTC
TGACTTGAGCGTCGATTTTTGTGATGCTCGTCAGGGGGGCGGAGCCTATGGAAAAACGCCAGCAACGCGG
CCTTTTTACGGTTCCTGGCCTTTTGCTGGCCTTTTGCTCACATGTT
Features (pLannotate 1.2.2; 10 found; start..end, strand, type, name):
    121..213     +  CDS            lacI (fragment): lac repressor; lacI; The lac repressor binds to the lac operator to inhibit transcription in E. coli. This inhibition can be relieved by adding lactose or isopropyl-β-D-thiogalactopyranoside (IPTG).
    268..295     -  terminator     rrnB T2 terminator: transcription terminator T2 from the E. coli rrnB gene
    427..470     +  terminator     rrnB T1 terminator: Escherichia coli rrnB; transcription terminator T1 from the E. coli rrnB gene
    517..553     -  CDS            lacZα (fragment): LacZα fragment of β-galactosidase; lacZ fragment
    569..668     +  protein_bind   attL1: mutant version of attL; recombination site for the Gateway® LR reaction LR Clonase™
    674..2296    +  CDS            SLC22A10: S22AA_HUMAN - Also known as OAT5. Experimental evidence at transcript level: Swiss-Prot protein existence level 2. From Homo sapiens (Human).
   2301..2400    -  protein_bind   attL2: mutant version of attL; recombination site for the Gateway® LR reaction LR Clonase™
   2418..2436    -  promoter       T7 promoter: promoter for bacteriophage T7 RNA polymerase
   2570..3379    +  CDS            KanR: aminoglycoside phosphotransferase; aph(3')-Ia; confers resistance to kanamycin in bacteria or G418 (Geneticin®) in eukaryotes
   3526..4114    +  rep_origin     ori: high-copy-number ColE1/pMB1/pBR322/pUC origin of replication
