>Addgene plasmid #161212 | pDONR221-SLC22A10_STOP | analyzer sequence | sequence record 312358
CTTTCCTGCGTTATCCCCTGATTCTGTGGATAACCGTATTACCGCCTTTGAGTGAGCTGATACCGCTCGC
CGCAGCCGAACGACCGAGCGCAGCGAGTCAGTGAGCGAGGAAGCGGAAGAGCGCCCAATACGCAAACCGC
CTCTCCCCGCGCGTTGGCCGATTCATTAATGCAGCTGGCACGACAGGTTTCCCGACTGGAAAGCGGGCAG
TGAGCGCAACGCAATTAATACGCGTACCGCTAGCCAGGAAGAGTTTGTAGAAACGCAAAAAGGCCATCCG
TCAGGATGGCCTTCTGCTTAGTTTGATGCCTGGCAGTTTATGGCGGGCGTCCTGCCCGCCACCCTCCGGG
CCGTTGCTTCACAACGTTCAAATCCGCTCCCGGCGGATTTGTCCTACTCAGGAGAGCGTTCACCGACAAA
CAACAGATAAAACGAAAGGCCCAGTCTTCCGACTGAGCCTTTCGTTTTATTTGATGCCTGGCAGTTCCCT
ACTCTCGCGTTAACGCTAGCATGGATGTTTTCCCAGTCACGACGTTGTAAAACGACGGCCAGTCTTAAGC
TCGGGCCCCAAATAATGATTTTATTTTGACTGATAGTGACCTGTTCGTTGCAACACATTGATGAGCAATG
CTTTTTTATAATGCCAACTTTGTACAAAAAAGCAGGCTCCACCATGGCCTTCGAGGAGCTGCTGTCTCAA
GTGGGAGGACTGGGCAGGTTCCAGATGCTGCACCTGGTGTTTATCCTGCCTAGCCTGATGCTGCTGATCC
CACACATCCTGCTGGAGAATTTTGCAGCAGCAATCCCAGGACACAGGTGCTGGGTGCACATGCTGGACAA
CAATACCGGCTCTGGCAACGAGACAGGAATCCTGAGCGAGGACGCACTGCTGAGGATCTCTATCCCCCTG
GATAGCAATCTGAGACCTGAGAAGTGTCGGAGATTCGTGCACCCTCAGTGGCAGCTGCTGCACCTGAACG
GCACCATCCACAGCACATCCGAGGCCGATACAGAGCCCTGCGTGGACGGCTGGGTGTACGATCAGAGCTA
TTTCCCTTCCACCATCGTGACAAAGTGGGACCTGGTGTGCGATTACCAGTCTCTGAAGAGCGTGGTGCAG
TTTCTGCTGCTGACCGGAATGCTGGTGGGAGGAATCATCGGAGGACACGTGAGCGACAGGTTCGGCAGGC
GCTTTATCCTGCGCTGGTGCCTGCTGCAGCTGGCCATCACCGATACATGTGCCGCCTTCGCCCCAACATT
TCCCGTGTACTGCGTGCTGCGGTTCCTGGCCGGCTTTAGCTCCATGATCATCATCTCCAACAATTCTCTG
CCAATCACCGAGTGGATCAGACCCAACAGCAAGGCCCTGGTGGTCATCCTGTCTAGCGGCGCCCTGTCCA
TCGGCCAGATCATCCTGGGAGGACTGGCATACGTGTTCCGGGACTGGCAGACACTGCACGTGGTGGCCTC
CGTGCCCTTCTTCGTGTTCTTCCTGCTGTCCCGGTGGCTGGTGGAGTCTGCCAGATGGCTGATCATCACC
AATAAGCTGGATGAGGGCCTGAAGGCCCTGAGGAAGGTGGCAAGGACCAACGGCATCAAGAATGCCGAGG
AGACACTGAACATCGAGGTGGTGCGCTCCACCATGCAGGAGGAGCTGGACGCAGCACAGACCAAGACCAC
AGTGTGCGATCTGTTCAGGAACCCATCTATGAGGAAGCGCATCTGTATCCTGGTGTTCCTGCGCTTTGCC
AATACCATCCCCTTCTACGGCACAATGGTGAACCTGCAGCACGTGGGCAGCAATATCTTTCTGCTGCAGG
TGCTGTATGGAGCAGTGGCCCTGATCGTGCGGTGTCTGGCCCTGCTGACCCTGAATCACATGGGCCGGAG
AATCTCCCAGATCCTGTTCATGTTTCTGGTGGGCCTGTCTATCCTGGCCAACACCTTTGTGCCAAAGGAG
ATGCAGACACTGAGAGTGGCCCTGGCATGCCTGGGAATCGGATGTTCCGCCGCCACCTTCTCCTCTGTGG
CAGTGCACTTTATCGAGCTGATCCCTACAGTGCTGAGGGCAAGAGCAAGCGGAATCGACCTGACCGCATC
CAGAATCGGAGCCGCCCTGGCACCACTGCTGATGACCCTGACAGTGTTCTTTACCACACTGCCTTGGATC
ATCTATGGCATCTTCCCAATCATCGGCGGCCTGATCGTGTTTCTGCTGCCCGAGACCAAGAATCTGCCCC
TGCCTGACACAATCAAGGATGTGGAGAACCAGAAGAAGAATCTGAAGGAGAAGGCCTAAGACCCAGCTTT
CTTGTACAAAGTTGGCATTATAAGAAAGCATTGCTTATCAATTTGTTGCAACGAACAGGTCACTATCAGT
CAAAATAAAATCATTATTTGCCATCCAGCTGATATCCCCTATAGTGAGTCGTATTACATGGTCATAGCTG
TTTCCTGGCAGCTCTGGCCCGTGTCTCAAAATCTCTGATGTTACATTGCACAAGATAAAATAATATCATC
ATGAACAATAAAACTGTCTGCTTACATAAACAGTAATACAAGGGGTGTTATGAGCCATATTCAACGGGAA
ACGTCGAGGCCGCGATTAAATTCCAACATGGATGCTGATTTATATGGGTATAAATGGGCTCGCGATAATG
TCGGGCAATCAGGTGCGACAATCTATCGCTTGTATGGGAAGCCCGATGCGCCAGAGTTGTTTCTGAAACA
TGGCAAAGGTAGCGTTGCCAATGATGTTACAGATGAGATGGTCAGACTAAACTGGCTGACGGAATTTATG
CCTCTTCCGACCATCAAGCATTTTATCCGTACTCCTGATGATGCATGGTTACTCACCACTGCGATCCCCG
GAAAAACAGCATTCCAGGTATTAGAAGAATATCCTGATTCAGGTGAAAATATTGTTGATGCGCTGGCAGT
GTTCCTGCGCCGGTTGCATTCGATTCCTGTTTGTAATTGTCCTTTTAACAGCGATCGCGTATTTCGTCTC
GCTCAGGCGCAATCACGAATGAATAACGGTTTGGTTGATGCGAGTGATTTTGATGACGAGCGTAATGGCT
GGCCTGTTGAACAAGTCTGGAAAGAAATGCATAAACTTTTGCCATTCTCACCGGATTCAGTCGTCACTCA
TGGTGATTTCTCACTTGATAACCTTATTTTTGACGAGGGGAAATTAATAGGTTGTATTGATGTTGGACGA
GTCGGAATCGCAGACCGATACCAGGATCTTGCCATCCTATGGAACTGCCTCGGTGAGTTTTCTCCTTCAT
TACAGAAACGGCTTTTTCAAAAATATGGTATTGATAATCCTGATATGAATAAATTGCAGTTTCATTTGAT
GCTCGATGAGTTTTTCTAATCAGAATTGGTTAATTGGTTGTAACACTGGCAGAGCATTACGCTGACTTGA
CGGGACGGCGCAAGCTCATGACCAAAATCCCTTAACGTGAGTTACGCGTCGTTCCACTGAGCGTCAGACC
CCGTAGAAAAGATCAAAGGATCTTCTTGAGATCCTTTTTTTCTGCGCGTAATCTGCTGCTTGCAAACAAA
AAAACCACCGCTACCAGCGGTGGTTTGTTTGCCGGATCAAGAGCTACCAACTCTTTTTCCGAAGGTAACT
GGCTTCAGCAGAGCGCAGATACCAAATACTGTTCTTCTAGTGTAGCCGTAGTTAGGCCACCACTTCAAGA
ACTCTGTAGCACCGCCTACATACCTCGCTCTGCTAATCCTGTTACCAGTGGCTGCTGCCAGTGGCGATAA
GTCGTGTCTTACCGGGTTGGACTCAAGACGATAGTTACCGGATAAGGCGCAGCGGTCGGGCTGAACGGGG
GGTTCGTGCACACAGCCCAGCTTGGAGCGAACGACCTACACCGAACTGAGATACCTACAGCGTGAGCTAT
GAGAAAGCGCCACGCTTCCCGAAGGGAGAAAGGCGGACAGGTATCCGGTAAGCGGCAGGGTCGGAACAGG
AGAGCGCACGAGGGAGCTTCCAGGGGGAAACGCCTGGTATCTTTATAGTCCTGTCGGGTTTCGCCACCTC
TGACTTGAGCGTCGATTTTTGTGATGCTCGTCAGGGGGGCGGAGCCTATGGAAAAACGCCAGCAACGCGG
CCTTTTTACGGTTCCTGGCCTTTTGCTGGCCTTTTGCTCACATGTT
Features (pLannotate 1.2.2; 10 found; start..end, strand, type, name):
    121..213     +  CDS            lacI (fragment): lac repressor; lacI; The lac repressor binds to the lac operator to inhibit transcription in E. coli. This inhibition can be relieved by adding lactose or isopropyl-β-D-thiogalactopyranoside (IPTG).
    268..295     -  terminator     rrnB T2 terminator: transcription terminator T2 from the E. coli rrnB gene
    427..470     +  terminator     rrnB T1 terminator: Escherichia coli rrnB; transcription terminator T1 from the E. coli rrnB gene
    517..553     -  CDS            lacZα (fragment): LacZα fragment of β-galactosidase; lacZ fragment
    569..668     +  protein_bind   attL1: mutant version of attL; recombination site for the Gateway® LR reaction LR Clonase™
    674..2296    +  CDS            SLC22A10: S22AA_HUMAN - Also known as OAT5. Experimental evidence at transcript level: Swiss-Prot protein existence level 2. From Homo sapiens (Human).
   2301..2400    -  protein_bind   attL2: mutant version of attL; recombination site for the Gateway® LR reaction LR Clonase™
   2418..2436    -  promoter       T7 promoter: promoter for bacteriophage T7 RNA polymerase
   2570..3379    +  CDS            KanR: aminoglycoside phosphotransferase; aph(3')-Ia; confers resistance to kanamycin in bacteria or G418 (Geneticin®) in eukaryotes
   3526..4114    +  rep_origin     ori: high-copy-number ColE1/pMB1/pBR322/pUC origin of replication
