[The description below was written by a language model from this plasmid's Addgene catalogue record and pLannotate feature annotations shown in this document.]
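Description:
pDONR221-SLC22A10_STOP is a Gateway entry clone built on the pDONR221 backbone. It carries a codon-optimized open reading frame for human SLC22A10 (also known as OAT5 or hOAT5), a member of the solute carrier family of membrane transporters. The plasmid is about 4.2 kb and is propagated in E. coli from a high-copy ColE1/pUC-type origin, with selection through a kanamycin resistance gene (aminoglycoside phosphotransferase). Although the catalogue lists it under mammalian expression, the feature table shows no eukaryotic promoter or polyadenylation signal driving the insert. The clone is therefore a shuttle for the ORF rather than an expression vector in its own right.

The roughly 1.6 kb ORF sits between attL1 and attL2 sites, so an LR Clonase reaction can transfer it directionally into any attR-containing destination vector, which then supplies the promoter, tags and selection appropriate to the intended host. This version ends with a stop codon at the end of the coding sequence, making it suited to expressing the native, untagged protein or N-terminal fusions. A companion clone without the stop codon exists for C-terminal fusions. Upstream of the cassette, rrnB T1 and T2 terminators insulate the insert from read-through transcription in bacteria. A T7 promoter lies just beyond attL2, pointing back toward the insert. The short lacI and lacZα fragments annotated upstream are backbone remnants, and M13 forward and reverse primer sites flank the insert for sequence verification. The construct belongs to a large consortium collection of SLC transporter clones assembled to support functional and drug-discovery studies of this protein family.
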