Addgene plasmid #161212: pDONR221-SLC22A10_STOP
Purpose: Gateway entry clone with codon-optimized ORF sequence for subcloning into custom expression vectors. Contains a STOP codon at the end of the codon-optimized ORF sequence.
Depositing lab: RESOLUTE Consortium & Giulio Superti-Furga. Depositing organization: CeMM Research Center for Molecular Medicine. Publication: The RESOLUTE consortium: unlocking SLC transporters for drug discovery. Superti-Furga G, Lackner D, Wiedmer T, Ingles-Prieto A, Barbosa B, Girardi E, Goldmann U, Gurtl B, Klavins K, Klimek C, Lindinger S, Lineiro-Retes E, Muller AC, Onstein S, Redinger G, Reil D, Sedlyarov V, Wolf G, Crawford M, Everley R, ... Steppan CM. Nat Rev Drug Discov. 2020 Jul;19(7):429-430. doi: 10.1038/d41573-020-00056-6. PubMed 32265506.
Backbone
  Vector backbone: pDONR221
  Backbone manufacturer: ThermoFisher Scientific
  Backbone size w/o insert (bp): 2550
  Vector type: Mammalian Expression
Growth in bacteria
  Bacterial resistance: Kanamycin, 50 μg/mL
  Growth temperature: 37°C
  Growth strain: NEB Stable
  Copy number: High Copy
Gene/Insert
  Gene/Insert name: SLC22A10 (alt name: OAT5, hOAT5)
  Species: H. sapiens (human)
  Insert size (bp): 1626
  Entrez Gene: SLC22A10 (a.k.a. OAT5, hOAT5)
  Cloning method: Gateway Cloning
  Sequencing primers: 5′ M13-fwd; 3′ M13-rev
Terms and licenses: Academic/Nonprofit Terms; Industry Terms
Depositor comments: This plasmid contains a STOP codon at the end of the codon-optimized ORF. For the version of this plasmid that does not contain a STOP codon, please see Addgene plasmid 132046 For more information on the full Resolute plasmid collection, please see www.addgene.org/depositor-collections/re-solute/. Please provide your feedback on this plasmid to the RESOLUTE consortium by filling out their RESOLUTE repository feedback form: https://forms.office.com/Pages/ResponsePage.aspx?id=0e05yklzmkS7rjFGQL4N7z4feCLQvEJAmVcOCM_u885UN1JJRko0Ukg4TVQwNTZLOUxPQVJWT1NHUCQlQCN0PWcu
How to cite: pDONR221-SLC22A10_STOP was a gift from RESOLUTE Consortium & Giulio Superti-Furga (Addgene plasmid # 161212 ; http://n2t.net/addgene:161212 ; RRID:Addgene_161212)
