>Addgene plasmid #161212 | pDONR221-SLC22A10_STOP | depositor partial sequence | sequence record 312359 | Codon-optimized ORF of SLC22A10
ATGGCCTTCGAGGAGCTGCTGTCTCAAGTGGGAGGACTGGGCAGGTTCCAGATGCTGCACCTGGTGTTTA
TCCTGCCTAGCCTGATGCTGCTGATCCCACACATCCTGCTGGAGAATTTTGCAGCAGCAATCCCAGGACA
CAGGTGCTGGGTGCACATGCTGGACAACAATACCGGCTCTGGCAACGAGACAGGAATCCTGAGCGAGGAC
GCACTGCTGAGGATCTCTATCCCCCTGGATAGCAATCTGAGACCTGAGAAGTGTCGGAGATTCGTGCACC
CTCAGTGGCAGCTGCTGCACCTGAACGGCACCATCCACAGCACATCCGAGGCCGATACAGAGCCCTGCGT
GGACGGCTGGGTGTACGATCAGAGCTATTTCCCTTCCACCATCGTGACAAAGTGGGACCTGGTGTGCGAT
TACCAGTCTCTGAAGAGCGTGGTGCAGTTTCTGCTGCTGACCGGAATGCTGGTGGGAGGAATCATCGGAG
GACACGTGAGCGACAGGTTCGGCAGGCGCTTTATCCTGCGCTGGTGCCTGCTGCAGCTGGCCATCACCGA
TACATGTGCCGCCTTCGCCCCAACATTTCCCGTGTACTGCGTGCTGCGGTTCCTGGCCGGCTTTAGCTCC
ATGATCATCATCTCCAACAATTCTCTGCCAATCACCGAGTGGATCAGACCCAACAGCAAGGCCCTGGTGG
TCATCCTGTCTAGCGGCGCCCTGTCCATCGGCCAGATCATCCTGGGAGGACTGGCATACGTGTTCCGGGA
CTGGCAGACACTGCACGTGGTGGCCTCCGTGCCCTTCTTCGTGTTCTTCCTGCTGTCCCGGTGGCTGGTG
GAGTCTGCCAGATGGCTGATCATCACCAATAAGCTGGATGAGGGCCTGAAGGCCCTGAGGAAGGTGGCAA
GGACCAACGGCATCAAGAATGCCGAGGAGACACTGAACATCGAGGTGGTGCGCTCCACCATGCAGGAGGA
GCTGGACGCAGCACAGACCAAGACCACAGTGTGCGATCTGTTCAGGAACCCATCTATGAGGAAGCGCATC
TGTATCCTGGTGTTCCTGCGCTTTGCCAATACCATCCCCTTCTACGGCACAATGGTGAACCTGCAGCACG
TGGGCAGCAATATCTTTCTGCTGCAGGTGCTGTATGGAGCAGTGGCCCTGATCGTGCGGTGTCTGGCCCT
GCTGACCCTGAATCACATGGGCCGGAGAATCTCCCAGATCCTGTTCATGTTTCTGGTGGGCCTGTCTATC
CTGGCCAACACCTTTGTGCCAAAGGAGATGCAGACACTGAGAGTGGCCCTGGCATGCCTGGGAATCGGAT
GTTCCGCCGCCACCTTCTCCTCTGTGGCAGTGCACTTTATCGAGCTGATCCCTACAGTGCTGAGGGCAAG
AGCAAGCGGAATCGACCTGACCGCATCCAGAATCGGAGCCGCCCTGGCACCACTGCTGATGACCCTGACA
GTGTTCTTTACCACACTGCCTTGGATCATCTATGGCATCTTCCCAATCATCGGCGGCCTGATCGTGTTTC
TGCTGCCCGAGACCAAGAATCTGCCCCTGCCTGACACAATCAAGGATGTGGAGAACCAGAAGAAGAATCT
GAAGGAGAAGGCCTAA
